Addgene plasmid #183143: promoter-less mRFP1_Orange
Purpose: BioBrick pSB1C3 plasmid encoding a promoter-less version of mRFP1_Orange
Depositing lab: Anthony Forster. Depositing organization: Uppsala University. Publication: Overcoming chromoprotein limitations by engineering a red fluorescent protein. Bao L, Menon PNK, Liljeruhm J, Forster AC. Anal Biochem. 2020 Sep 3:113936. doi: 10.1016/j.ab.2020.113936. PubMed 32891596.
Backbone
  Vector backbone: BioBrick pSB1C3 vector
  Backbone manufacturer: iGEM Registry
  Modifications to backbone: BioBrick sites removed
  Vector type: Synthetic Biology
Growth in bacteria
  Bacterial resistance: Chloramphenicol, 25 μg/mL
  Growth temperature: 37°C
  Growth strain: DH5alpha
  Copy number: High Copy
Gene/Insert
  Gene/Insert name: RBS, mRFP1E_Orange
  Species: Synthetic
  Insert size (bp): 767
  Mutation: BioBrick sites removed
Resource information
  A portion of this plasmid was derived from a plasmid made by: Color-changing mutation firstly reported in "Jach, G., Pesch, M., Richter, K., Frings, S., & Uhrig, J. F. (2006). An improved mRFP1 adds red to bimolecular fluorescence complementation. Nature methods, 3(8), 597-600."
Terms and licenses: Academic/Nonprofit Terms; Industry Terms: Not Available to Industry
How to cite: promoter-less mRFP1_Orange was a gift from Anthony Forster (Addgene plasmid # 183143 ; http://n2t.net/addgene:183143 ; RRID:Addgene_183143)
