[The description below was written by a language model from this plasmid's Addgene catalogue record and pLannotate feature annotations shown in this document.]
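Description:
promoter-less mRFP1_Orange is a small (about 2.8 kb) bacterial synthetic-biology plasmid built on the iGEM BioBrick vector pSB1C3. It is maintained at high copy number in E. coli through a ColE1/pUC-type origin of replication and is selected with chloramphenicol, with resistance supplied by a cat (chloramphenicol acetyltransferase) gene driven by its own cat promoter and followed by the lambda t0 terminator. Additional terminators flank the cloning region: a putative bacterial terminator lies upstream of the BioBrick prefix and a his operon terminator lies just after the suffix. They insulate the insert from transcription originating in the backbone.

The payload is a 767 bp synthetic part consisting of a ribosome binding site followed by the coding sequence for mRFP1E_Orange, placed between the BioBrick prefix and suffix. The annotation identifies the open reading frame as mRFP1-Q66C, a monomeric Discosoma-derived fluorescent protein. This fits the record's note that the colour-changing mutation was first reported in earlier work on improved mRFP1 variants. The catalogue entry states that BioBrick sites were removed, listing this under both the backbone modifications and the insert mutations. The feature table still detects prefix and suffix sequences around the part, and the record does not explain exactly which sites were eliminated.

No promoter is annotated upstream of the RBS, as the plasmid name indicates, so the reporter should not be expressed appreciably on its own. The record does not state a specific application. A promoter-less RBS-plus-reporter part of this type would suit use as a non-expressing control or as a recipient for a promoter of choice placed upstream. The plasmid comes from work on engineering a red fluorescent protein to overcome the limitations of chromoproteins.
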