Features (pLannotate 1.2.2; 9 found; start..end, strand, type, name):
      1..21      +  misc_feature   BioBrick suffix: universal suffix for all parts
     22..79      +  terminator     his operon terminator: This putative transcriptin terminator from the E. coli his operon has a 2-bp deletion introduced during synthesis. Its efficiency has not been determined.
    274..862     -  rep_origin     ori: high-copy-number ColE1/pMB1/pBR322/pUC origin of replication
   1045..1139    -  terminator     lambda t0 terminator: transcription terminator from phage lambda
   1163..1819    -  CDS            cat: CAT_ECOLX - Experimental evidence at protein level: Swiss-Prot protein existence level 1. This enzyme is an effector of chloramphenicol resistance in bacteria. From Escherichia coli. This protein is used as a marker in many commonly used cloning vectors, such as pACYC184.
   1820..1917    -  promoter       cat promoter: promoter of the E. coli cat gene encoding chloramphenicol acetyltransferase
   2003..2046    -  terminator     bacterial terminator: putative bacterial transcription terminator
   2049..2070    +  misc_feature   BioBrick prefix: BioBrick prefix for parts that do not start with "ATG"
   2089..2763    +  CDS            mRFP1-Q66C: mRFP1-Q66C is a basic (constitutively fluorescent) red fluorescent protein published in 2006, derived from Discosoma sp.. It is reported to be a very rapidly-maturing monomer.
>Addgene plasmid #183143 | promoter-less mRFP1_Orange | addgene full sequence | sequence record 370842 | Addgene NGS Result
TACTAGTAGCGGCCGCTGCAGTCCGGCAAAAAAGGGCAAGGTGTCACCACCCTGCCCTTTTTCTTTAAAA
CCGAAAAGATTACTTCGCGTTATGCAGGCTTCCTCGCTCACTGACTCGCTGCGCTCGGTCGTTCGGCTGC
GGCGAGCGGTATCAGCTCACTCAAAGGCGGTAATACGGTTATCCACAGAATCAGGGGATAACGCAGGAAA
GAACATGTGAGCAAAAGGCCAGCAAAAGGCCAGGAACCGTAAAAAGGCCGCGTTGCTGGCGTTTTTCCAC
AGGCTCCGCCCCCCTGACGAGCATCACAAAAATCGACGCTCAAGTCAGAGGTGGCGAAACCCGACAGGAC
TATAAAGATACCAGGCGTTTCCCCCTGGAAGCTCCCTCGTGCGCTCTCCTGTTCCGACCCTGCCGCTTAC
CGGATACCTGTCCGCCTTTCTCCCTTCGGGAAGCGTGGCGCTTTCTCATAGCTCACGCTGTAGGTATCTC
AGTTCGGTGTAGGTCGTTCGCTCCAAGCTGGGCTGTGTGCACGAACCCCCCGTTCAGCCCGACCGCTGCG
CCTTATCCGGTAACTATCGTCTTGAGTCCAACCCGGTAAGACACGACTTATCGCCACTGGCAGCAGCCAC
TGGTAACAGGATTAGCAGAGCGAGGTATGTAGGCGGTGCTACAGAGTTCTTGAAGTGGTGGCCTAACTAC
GGCTACACTAGAAGAACAGTATTTGGTATCTGCGCTCTGCTGAAGCCAGTTACCTTCGGAAAAAGAGTTG
GTAGCTCTTGATCCGGCAAACAAACCACCGCTGGTAGCGGTGGTTTTTTTGTTTGCAAGCAGCAGATTAC
GCGCAGAAAAAAAGGATCTCAAGAAGATCCTTTGATCTTTTCTACGGGGTCTGACGCTCAGTGGAACGAA
AACTCACGTTAAGGGATTTTGGTCATGAGATTATCAAAAAGGATCTTCACCTAGATCCTTTTAAATTAAA
AATGAAGTTTTAAATCAATCTAAAGTATATATGAGTAAACTTGGTCTGACAGCTCGAGGCTTGGATTCTC
ACCAATAAAAAACGCCCGGCGGCAACCGAGCGTTCTGAACAAATCCAGATGGAGTTCTGAGGTCATTACT
GGATCTATCAACAGGAGTCCAAGCGAGCTCGATATCAAATTACGCCCCGCCCTGCCACTCATCGCAGTAC
TGTTGTAATTCATTAAGCATTCTGCCGACATGGAAGCCATCACAAACGGCATGATGAACCTGAATCGCCA
GCGGCATCAGCACCTTGTCGCCTTGCGTATAATATTTGCCCATGGTGAAAACGGGGGCGAAGAAGTTGTC
CATATTGGCCACGTTTAAATCAAAACTGGTGAAACTCACCCAGGGATTGGCTGAGACGAAAAACATATTC
TCAATAAACCCTTTAGGGAAATAGGCCAGGTTTTCACCGTAACACGCCACATCTTGCGAATATATGTGTA
GAAACTGCCGGAAATCGTCGTGGTATTCACTCCAGAGCGATGAAAACGTTTCAGTTTGCTCATGGAAAAC
GGTGTAACAAGGGTGAACACTATCCCATATCACCAGCTCACCGTCTTTCATTGCCATACGAAATTCCGGA
TGAGCATTCATCAGGCGGGCAAGAATGTGAATAAAGGCCGGATAAAACTTGTGCTTATTTTTCTTTACGG
TCTTTAAAAAGGCCGTAATATCCAGCTGAACGGTCTGGTTATAGGTACATTGAGCAACTGACTGAAATGC
CTCAAAATGTTCTTTACGATGCCATTGGGATATATCAACGGTGGTATATCCAGTGATTTTTTTCTCCATT
TTAGCTTCCTTAGCTCCTGAAAATCTCGATAACTCAAAAAATACGCCCGGTAGTGATCTTATTTCATTAT
GGTGAAAGTTGGAACCTCTTACGTGCCCGATCAACTCGAGTGCCACCTGACGTCTAAGAAACCATTATTA
TCATGACATTAACCTATAAAAATAGGCGTATCACGAGGCAGAATTTCAGATAAAAAAAATCCTTAGCTTT
CGCTAAGGATGATTTCTGGAATTCGCGGCCGCTTCTAGAGAAAGAGGAGAAATACTAGATGGCTTCCTCC
GAAGACGTTATCAAAGAGTTCATGCGTTTCAAAGTTCGTATGGAAGGTTCCGTTAACGGTCACGAGTTCG
AAATCGAAGGTGAAGGTGAAGGTCGTCCGTACGAAGGTACCCAGACCGCTAAACTGAAAGTTACCAAAGG
TGGTCCGCTGCCGTTCGCTTGGGACATCCTGTCCCCGCAGTTCTGCTACGGTTCCAAAGCTTACGTTAAA
CACCCGGCTGACATCCCGGACTACCTGAAACTGTCCTTCCCGGAAGGTTTCAAATGGGAACGTGTTATGA
ACTTCGAAGACGGTGGTGTTGTTACCGTTACCCAGGACTCCTCCCTGCAAGACGGTGAGTTCATCTACAA
AGTTAAACTGCGTGGTACCAACTTCCCGTCCGACGGTCCGGTTATGCAGAAAAAAACCATGGGTTGGGAA
GCTTCCACCGAACGTATGTACCCGGAAGACGGTGCTCTGAAAGGTGAAATCAAAATGCGTCTGAAACTGA
AAGACGGTGGTCACTACGACGCTGAAGTTAAAACCACCTACATGGCTAAAAAACCGGTTCAGCTGCCGGG
TGCTTACAAAACCGACATCAAACTGGACATCACCTCCCACAACGAAGACTACACCATCGTTGAACAGTAC
GAACGTGCTGAAGGTCGTCACTCCACCGGTGCTTAATAACGCTGATAGTGCTAGTGTAGATCGC
