>Addgene plasmid #183143 | promoter-less mRFP1_Orange | depositor partial sequence | sequence record 355017 | pSB1C3-B0034-mRFP1_Orange
GAATTCGCGGCCGCTTCTAGAGAAAGAGGAGAAATACTAGATGGCTTCCTCCGAAGACGTTATCAAAGAG
TTCATGCGTTTCAAAGTTCGTATGGAAGGTTCCGTTAACGGTCACGAGTTCGAAATCGAAGGTGAAGGTG
AAGGTCGTCCGTACGAAGGTACCCAGACCGCTAAACTGAAAGTTACCAAAGGTGGTCCGCTGCCGTTCGC
TTGGGACATCCTGTCCCCGCAGTTCTGCTACGGTTCCAAAGCTTACGTTAAACACCCGGCTGACATCCCG
GACTACCTGAAACTGTCCTTCCCGGAAGGTTTCAAATGGGAACGTGTTATGAACTTCGAAGACGGTGGTG
TTGTTACCGTTACCCAGGACTCCTCCCTGCAAGACGGTGAGTTCATCTACAAAGTTAAACTGCGTGGTAC
CAACTTCCCGTCCGACGGTCCGGTTATGCAGAAAAAAACCATGGGTTGGGAAGCTTCCACCGAACGTATG
TACCCGGAAGACGGTGCTCTGAAAGGTGAAATCAAAATGCGTCTGAAACTGAAAGACGGTGGTCACTACG
ACGCTGAAGTTAAAACCACCTACATGGCTAAAAAACCGGTTCAGCTGCCGGGTGCTTACAAAACCGACAT
CAAACTGGACATCACCTCCCACAACGAAGACTACACCATCGTTGAACAGTACGAACGTGCTGAAGGTCGT
CACTCCACCGGTGCTTAATAACGCTGATAGTGCTAGTGTAGATCGCTACTAGTAGCGGCCGCTGCAG
